Addgene plasmid #142474: TFORF0173
Purpose: Lentiviral vector for overexpressing transcription factor ORFs with unique 24-bp barcodes. Barcodes facilitate identification of transcription factors in pooled screens.
Depositing lab: Feng Zhang. Depositing organization: Broad Institute. Publication: A transcription factor atlas of directed differentiation. Joung J, Ma S, Tay T, Geiger-Schuller KR, Kirchgatterer PC, Verdine VK, Guo B, Arias-Garcia MA, Allen WE, Singh A, Kuksenko O, Abudayyeh OO, Gootenberg JS, Fu Z, Macrae RK, Buenrostro JD, Regev A, Zhang F. Cell. 2023 Jan 5;186(1):209-229.e26. doi: 10.1016/j.cell.2022.11.026. PubMed 36608654.
Backbone
  Vector backbone: pLX_TRC317
  Backbone manufacturer: Broad Institute Genetic Perturbation Platform
  Backbone size w/o insert (bp): 8264
  Vector type: Mammalian Expression, Lentiviral
  Selectable markers: Puromycin
Growth in bacteria
  Bacterial resistance: Ampicillin, 100 μg/mL
  Growth temperature: 37°C
  Growth strain: NEB Stable
  Copy number: High Copy
Gene/Insert
  Gene/Insert name: RELB
  Species: H. sapiens (human)
  Insert size (bp): 1832
  Entrez Gene: RELB (a.k.a. I-REL, IMD53, IREL, REL-B)
  Promoter: EF1a
  Cloning method: Unknown
  Sequencing primers: 5′ GGGTGGAGACTGAAGTTAGGCCAG; 3′ CACATAGCGTAAAAGGAGCAACATAG
Terms and licenses: Academic/Nonprofit Terms; Industry Terms: Not Available to Industry
Depositor comments: XM_005259127,ENST00000505236 . The transcription factor ORF portion of this plasmid was synthesized by Genewiz. Please test multiple small colonies in case of plasmid recombination. To make this collection available in a timely manner, a portion of this collection was not fully sequenced by Addgene. If an Addgene verified full plasmid sequence is not available, please contact us prior to placing an order to request the full sequence.
How to cite: TFORF0173 was a gift from Feng Zhang (Addgene plasmid # 142474 ; http://n2t.net/addgene:142474 ; RRID:Addgene_142474)
