[The description below was written by a language model from this plasmid's Addgene catalogue record and pLannotate feature annotations shown in this document.]
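Description:
TFORF0173 is a third-generation-style, self-inactivating lentiviral expression plasmid built on the pLX_TRC317 backbone, carrying the human RELB open reading frame as one member of a barcoded transcription factor ORF collection. In bacteria it is maintained through a high-copy ColE1/pUC-type origin and selected with ampicillin via the β-lactamase gene. An f1 origin and remnants of a lac/T3/T7 cloning region are also present in the backbone. The depositor notes that the plasmid can recombine, as is common for LTR-containing vectors.

The viral portion begins with an RSV promoter fused to a truncated HIV-1 5' LTR, which drives Tat-independent transcription of the genomic RNA in packaging cells. It is followed by the Ψ packaging signal with a partial gag sequence, the Rev response element for nuclear export of the unspliced transcript, and a cPPT/CTS element that aids nuclear import. The unit ends in a ΔU3 3' LTR that inactivates the LTR promoter after integration. Within this unit, an SV40 early promoter drives a puromycin N-acetyltransferase gene for selection of transduced mammalian cells, and a separate EF-1α promoter drives constitutive expression of RELB, an NF-κB family subunit. A WPRE downstream of the ORF enhances transcript stability and expression. According to the catalogue entry, each construct in the series carries a unique 24-bp barcode. The feature table does not annotate it explicitly, so its position cannot be stated, although the catalogued insert size is somewhat longer than the annotated RELB coding sequence.

The construct is intended for lentiviral overexpression of RELB, individually or in pooled transcription factor screens such as directed differentiation studies, where barcode sequencing identifies which factor each cell received.
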