Features (pLannotate 1.2.2; 31 found; start..end, strand, type, name):
      5..231     +  promoter       RSV promoter: Rous sarcoma virus enhancer/promoter
    232..412     +  LTR            5' LTR (truncated): truncated 5' long terminal repeat (LTR) from HIV-1
    459..584     +  misc_feature   HIV-1 Ψ: packaging signal of human immunodeficiency virus type 1
    568..931     +  CDS            HIV-1 gag (fragment): gag protein from human immunodeficiency virus 1; gag
   1077..1310    +  misc_feature   RRE: The Rev response element (RRE) of HIV-1 allows for Rev-dependent mRNA export from the nucleus to the cytoplasm.
   1687..1713    +  CDS            Rev (fragment): human immunodeficiency virus 1 (HIV-1) Rev protein; rev; enhances nuclear export of unspliced and incompletely spliced viral mRNAs
   1720..1743    +  promoter       SV40 promoter (fragment): SV40 early promoter
   1744..1815    +  promoter       SV40 promoter (fragment): SV40 enhancer and early promoter
   1839..1974    +  rep_origin     SV40 ori: SV40 origin of replication
   2020..2616    +  CDS            PuroR (fragment): puromycin N-acetyltransferase; pac from Streptomyces; confers resistance to puromycin
   2665..2782    +  misc_feature   cPPT/CTS: central polypurine tract and central termination sequence of HIV-1
   2847..2913    +  CDS            small t antigen (fragment): SV40 (simian virus 40) small t antigen
   2920..4098    +  promoter       EF-1α promoter: strong constitutive promoter for human elongation factor EF-1α
   4115..5842    +  CDS            RELB: RELB_HUMAN - Experimental evidence at protein level: Swiss-Prot protein existence level 1. NF-kappa-B is a pleiotropic transcription factor which is present in almost all cell types and is involved in many biological processed such as inflammation, immunity, differentiation, cell growth, tumorigenesis and apoptosis. NF-kappa-B is a homo- or heterodimeric complex formed by the Rel-like domain-containing proteins RELA/p65, RELB, NFKB1/p105, NFKB1/p50, REL and NFKB2/p52. The dimers bind at kappa-B sites in the DNA of their target genes and the individual dimers have distinct preferences for diffe
   5858..5911    +  promoter       U6 promoter (fragment): RNA polymerase III promoter for human U6 snRNA
   5953..6541    +  misc_feature   WPRE: woodchuck hepatitis virus posttranscriptional regulatory element
   6592..6611    +  misc_feature   cPPT/CTS (fragment): central polypurine tract and central termination sequence of HIV-1
   6613..6846    +  LTR            3' LTR (ΔU3): self-inactivating 3' long terminal repeat (LTR) from HIV-1
   6924..7045    +  polyA_signal   SV40 poly(A) signal: SV40 polyadenylation signal
   7085..7220    +  rep_origin     SV40 ori: SV40 origin of replication
   7241..7259    -  promoter       T7 promoter: promoter for bacteriophage T7 RNA polymerase
   7267..7422    +  CDS            lacZα (fragment): LacZα fragment of β-galactosidase; lacZ fragment
   7427..7855    +  rep_origin     f1 ori (sequence partly withheld): f1 bacteriophage origin of replication; arrow indicates direction of (+) strand synthesis
   7908..8012    +  promoter       AmpR promoter: bla
   8013..8873    +  CDS            AmpR: β-lactamase; bla; confers resistance to ampicillin, carbenicillin, and related antibiotics
   9044..9632    +  rep_origin     ori: high-copy-number ColE1/pMB1/pBR322/pUC origin of replication
   9815..9907    +  CDS            lacI (fragment): lac repressor; lacI; The lac repressor binds to the lac operator to inhibit transcription in E. coli. This inhibition can be relieved by adding lactose or isopropyl-β-D-thiogalactopyranoside (IPTG).
   9920..9941    +  protein_bind   CAP binding site: CAP binding activates transcription in the presence of cAMP. E. coli catabolite activator protein
   9956..9986    +  promoter       lac promoter: promoter for the E. coli lac operon
   9994..10010   +  protein_bind   lac operator: The lac repressor binds to the lac operator to inhibit transcription in E. coli. This inhibition can be relieved by adding lactose or isopropyl-β-D-thiogalactopyranoside (IPTG). lac repressor encoded by lacI
  10055..10073   +  promoter       T3 promoter: promoter for bacteriophage T3 RNA polymerase
>Addgene plasmid #142474 | TFORF0173 | addgene full sequence | sequence record 397241 | Addgene NGS Result
TTAATGTAGTCTTATGCAATACTCTTGTAGTCTTGCAACATGGTAACGATGAGTTAGCAACATGCCTTAC
AAGGAGAGAAAAAGCACCGTGCATGCCGATTGGTGGAAGTAAGGTGGTACGATCGTGCCTTATTAGGAAG
GCAACAGACGGGTCTGACATGGATTGGACGAACCACTGAATTGCCGCATTGCAGAGATATTGTATTTAAG
TGCCTAGCTCGATACATAAACGGGTCTCTCTGGTTAGACCAGATCTGAGCCTGGGAGCTCTCTGGCTAAC
TAGGGAACCCACTGCTTAAGCCTCAATAAAGCTTGCCTTGAGTGCTTCAAGTAGTGTGTGCCCGTCTGTT
GTGTGACTCTGGTAACTAGAGATCCCTCAGACCCTTTTAGTCAGTGTGGAAAATCTCTAGCAGTGGCGCC
CGAACAGGGACTTGAAAGCGAAAGGGAAACCAGAGGAGCTCTCTCGACGCAGGACTCGGCTTGCTGAAGC
GCGCACGGCAAGAGGCGAGGGGCGGCGACTGGTGAGTACGCCAAAAATTTTGACTAGCGGAGGCTAGAAG
GAGAGAGATGGGTGCGAGAGCGTCAGTATTAAGCGGGGGAGAATTAGATCGCGATGGGAAAAAATTCGGT
TAAGGCCAGGGGGAAAGAAAAAATATAAATTAAAACATATAGTATGGGCAAGCAGGGAGCTAGAACGATT
CGCAGTTAATCCTGGCCTGTTAGAAACATCAGAAGGCTGTAGACAAATACTGGGACAGCTACAACCATCC
CTTCAGACAGGATCAGAAGAACTTAGATCATTATATAATACAGTAGCAACCCTCTATTGTGTGCATCAAA
GGATAGAGATAAAAGACACCAAGGAAGCTTTAGACAAGATAGAGGAAGAGCAAAACAAAAGTAAGACCAC
CGCACAGCAAGCGGCCGCTGATCTTCAGACCTGGAGGAGGAGATATGAGGGACAATTGGAGAAGTGAATT
ATATAAATATAAAGTAGTAAAAATTGAACCATTAGGAGTAGCACCCACCAAGGCAAAGAGAAGAGTGGTG
CAGAGAGAAAAAAGAGCAGTGGGAATAGGAGCTTTGTTCCTTGGGTTCTTGGGAGCAGCAGGAAGCACTA
TGGGCGCAGCGTCAATGACGCTGACGGTACAGGCCAGACAATTATTGTCTGGTATAGTGCAGCAGCAGAA
CAATTTGCTGAGGGCTATTGAGGCGCAACAGCATCTGTTGCAACTCACAGTCTGGGGCATCAAGCAGCTC
CAGGCAAGAATCCTGGCTGTGGAAAGATACCTAAAGGATCAACAGCTCCTGGGGATTTGGGGTTGCTCTG
GAAAACTCATTTGCACCACTGCTGTGCCTTGGAATGCTAGTTGGAGTAATAAATCTCTGGAACAGATTTG
GAATCACACGACCTGGATGGAGTGGGACAGAGAAATTAACAATTACACAAGCTTAATACACTCCTTAATT
GAAGAATCGCAAAACCAGCAAGAAAAGAATGAACAAGAATTATTGGAATTAGATAAATGGGCAAGTTTGT
GGAATTGGTTTAACATAACAAATTGGCTGTGGTATATAAAATTATTCATAATGATAGTAGGAGGCTTGGT
AGGTTTAAGAATAGTTTTTGCTGTACTTTCTATAGTGAATAGAGTTAGGCAGGGATATTCACCATTATCG
TTTCAGACCCACCTCCCAACCCCGAGGGGACCCATGCATTGCATCTCAATTAGTCAGCAACCAGGTGTGG
AAAGTCCCCAGGCTCCCCAGCAGGCAGAAGTATGCAAAGCATGCGTCTCAATTAGTCAGCAACCATAGTC
CCGCCCCTAACTCCGCCCATCCCGCCCCTAACTCCGCCCAGTTCCGCCCATTCTCCGCCCCATGGCTGAC
TAATTTTTTTTATTTATGCAGAGGCCGAGGCCGCCTCGGCCTCTGAGCTATTCCAGAAGTAGTGAGGAGG
CTTTTTTGGAGGCCTAGGCTTTTGCAAAAAGCTTTCTAGAGGTACCACCGGAGCTTACCATGACCGAGTA
CAAGCCCACGGTGCGCCTCGCCACCCGCGACGACGTCCCCAGGGCCGTACGCACCCTCGCCGCCGCGTTC
GCCGACTACCCCGCCACGCGCCACACCGTCGATCCGGACCGCCACATCGAGCGGGTCACCGAGCTGCAAG
AACTCTTCCTCACGCGCGTCGGGCTCGACATCGGCAAGGTGTGGGTCGCGGACGACGGCGCCGCCGTGGC
GGTCTGGACCACGCCGGAGAGCGTCGAAGCGGGGGCGGTGTTCGCCGAGATCGGCCCGCGCATGGCCGAG
TTGAGCGGTTCCCGGCTGGCCGCGCAGCAACAGATGGAAGGCCTCCTGGCGCCGCACCGGCCCAAGGAGC
CCGCGTGGTTCCTGGCCACCGTCGGCGTCTCGCCCGACCACCAGGGCAAGGGTCTGGGCAGCGCCGTCGT
GCTCCCCGGAGTGGAGGCGGCCGAGCGCGCCGGGGTGCCCGCCTTCCTGGAGACCTCCGCGCCCCGCAAC
CTCCCCTTCTACGAGCGGCTCGGCTTCACCGTCACCGCCGACGTCGAGGTGCCCGAAGGACCGCGCACCT
GGTGCATGACCCGCAAGCCCGGTGCCAGTTAACGAATTCTAGATCTTGAGACAAATGGCAGTATTCATCC
ACAATTTTAAAAGAAAAGGGGGGATTGGGGGGTACAGTGCAGGGGAAAGAATAGTAGACATAATAGCAAC
AGACATACAAACTAAAGAATTACAAAAACAAATTACAAAAATTCAAAATTTTCGGGTTTATTACAGGGAC
AGCAGAGATCCACTTTGGCGCCGGCTCGAGGCCTGCAGGTGCAAAGATGGATAAAGTTTTAAACAGAGAG
GAATCTTTGCAGCTAATGGACCTTCTAGGTCTTGAAAGGAGTGGGAATTGGCTCCGGTGCCCGTCAGTGG
GCAGAGCGCACATCGCCCACAGTCCCCGAGAAGTTGGGGGGAGGGGTCGGCAATTGAACCGGTGCCTAGA
GAAGGTGGCGCGGGGTAAACTGGGAAAGTGATGTCGTGTACTGGCTCCGCCTTTTTCCCGAGGGTGGGGG
AGAACCGTATATAAGTGCAGTAGTCGCCGTGAACGTTCTTTTTCGCAACGGGTTTGCCGCCAGAACACAG
GTAAGTGCCGTGTGTGGTTCCCGCGGGCCTGGCCTCTTTACGGGTTATGGCCCTTGCGTGCCTTGAATTA
CTTCCACCTGGCTGCAGTACGTGATTCTTGATCCCGAGCTTCGGGTTGGAAGTGGGTGGGAGAGTTCGAG
GCCTTGCGCTTAAGGAGCCCCTTCGCCTCGTGCTTGAGTTGAGGCCTGGCCTGGGCGCTGGGGCCGCCGC
GTGCGAATCTGGTGGCACCTTCGCGCCTGTCTCGCTGCTTTCGATAAGTCTCTAGCCATTTAAAATTTTT
GATGACCTGCTGCGACGCTTTTTTTCTGGCAAGATAGTCTTGTAAATGCGGGCCAAGATCTGCACACTGG
TATTTCGGTTTTTGGGGCCGCGGGCGGCGACGGGGCCCGTGCGTCCCAGCGCACATGTTCGGCGAGGCGG
GGCCTGCGAGCGCGGCCACCGAGAATCGGACGGGGGTAGTCTCAAGCTGGCCGGCCTGCTCTGGTGCCTG
GCCTCGCGCCGCCGTGTATCGCCCCGCCCTGGGCGGCAAGGCTGGCCCGGTCGGCACCAGTTGCGTGAGC
GGAAAGATGGCCGCTTCCCGGCCCTGCTGCAGGGAGCTCAAAATGGAGGACGCGGCGCTCGGGAGAGCGG
GCGGGTGAGTCACCCACACAAAGGAAAAGGGCCTTTCCGTCCTCAGCCGTCGCTTCATGTGACTCCACGG
AGTACCGGGCGCCGTCCAGGCACCTCGATTAGTTCTCGAGCTTTTGGAGTACGTCGTCTTTAGGTTGGGG
GGAGGGGTTTTATGCGATGGAGTTTCCCCACACTGAGTGGGTGGAGACTGAAGTTAGGCCAGCTTGGCAC
TTGATGTAATTCTCCTTGGAATTTGCCCTTTTTGAGTTTGGATCTTGGTTCATTCTCAAGCCTCAGACAG
TGGTTCAAAGTTTTTTTCTTCCATTTCAGGTGTCGTGAGGCTAGCACCGCCACCATGCTTCGGTCTGGGC
CAGCCTCTGGGCCGTCCGTCCCCACTGGCCGGGCCATGCCGAGTCGCCGCGTCGCCAGACCGCCGGCTGC
GCCGGAGCTGGGGGCCTTAGGGTCCCCCGACCTCTCCTCACTCTCGCTCGCCGTTTCCAGGAGCACAGAG
ATCATCGACGAGTACATCAAGGAGAACGGCTTCGGCCTGGACGGGGGACAGCCGGGCCCGGGCGAGGGGC
TGCCACGCCTGGTGTCTCGCGGGGCTGCGTCCCTGAGCACGGTCACCCTGGGCCCTGTGGCGCCCCCAGC
CACGCCGCCGCCTTGGGGCTGCCCCCTGGGCCGACTAGTGTCCCCAGCGCCGGGCCCGGGCCCGCAGCCG
CACCTGGTCATCACGGAGCAGCCCAAGCAGCGCGGCATGCGCTTCCGCTACGAGTGCGAGGGCCGCTCGG
CCGGCAGCATCCTTGGGGAGAGCAGCACCGAGGCCAGCAAGACGCTGCCCGCCATCGAGCTCCGGGATTG
TGGAGGGCTGCGGGAGGTGGAGGTGACTGCCTGCCTGGTGTGGAAGGACTGGCCTCACCGAGTCCACCCC
CACAGCCTCGTGGGGAAAGACTGCACCGACGGCATCTGCAGGGTGCGGCTCCGGCCTCACGTCAGCCCCC
GGCACAGTTTTAACAACCTGGGCATCCAGTGTGTGAGGAAGAAGGAGATTGAGGCTGCCATTGAGCGGAA
GATTCAACTGGGCATTGACCCCTACAACGCTGGGTCCCTGAAGAACCATCAGGAAGTAGACATGAATGTG
GTGAGGATCTGCTTCCAGGCCTCATATCGGGACCAGCAGGGACAGATGCGCCGGATGGATCCTGTGCTTT
CCGAGCCCGTCTATGACAAGAAATCCACAAACACATCAGAGCTGCGGATTTGCCGAATTAACAAGGAAAG
CGGGCCGTGCACCGGTGGCGAGGAGCTCTACTTGCTCTGCGACAAGGTGCAGAAAGAGGACATATCAGTG
GTGTTCAGCAGGGCCTCCTGGGAAGGTCGGGCTGACTTCTCCCAGGCCGACGTGCACCGCCAGATTGCCA
TTGTGTTCAAGACGCCGCCCTACGAGGACCTGGAGATTGTCGAGCCCGTGACAGTCAACGTCTTCCTGCA
GCGGCTCACCGATGGGGTCTGCAGCGAGCCATTGCCTTTCACGTACCTGCCTCGCGACCATGACAGCTAC
GGCGTGGACAAGAAGCGGAAACGGGGGATGCCCGACGTCCTTGGGGAGCTGAACAGCTCTGACCCCCATG
GCATCGAGAGCAAACGGCGGAAGAAAAAGCCGGCCATCCTGGACCACTTCCTGCCCAACCACGGCTCAGG
CCCGTTCCTCCCGCCGTCAGCCCTGCTGCCAGACCCTGACTTCTTCTCTGGCACCGTGTCCCTGCCCGGC
CTGGAGCCCCCTGGCGGGCCTGACCTCCTGGACGATGGCTTTGCCTACGACCCTACGGCCCCCACACTCT
TCACCATGCTGGACCTGCTGCCCCCGGCACCGCCACACGCTAGCGCTGTTGTGTGCAGCGGAGGTGCCGG
GGCCGTGGTTGGGGAGACCCCCGGCCCTGAACCACTGACACTGGACTCGTACCAGGCCCCGGGCCCCGGG
GATGGAGGCACCGCCAGCCTTGTGGGCAGCAACATGTTCCCCAATCATTACCGCGAGGCGGCCTTTGGGG
GCGGCCTCCTATCCCCGGGGCCTGAAGCCACGTAGTAATGAACTAGTCCGTAACTTGAAAGTATTTCGAT
TTCTTGGCTTTATATATCTTGTGGAAAGGACGAGCCGACTACCAAATTCTAGGGTTAACGCGTTAAGTCG
ACAATCAACCTCTGGATTACAAAATTTGTGAAAGATTGACTGGTATTCTTAACTATGTTGCTCCTTTTAC
GCTATGTGGATACGCTGCTTTAATGCCTTTGTATCATGCTATTGCTTCCCGTATGGCTTTCATTTTCTCC
TCCTTGTATAAATCCTGGTTGCTGTCTCTTTATGAGGAGTTGTGGCCCGTTGTCAGGCAACGTGGCGTGG
TGTGCACTGTGTTTGCTGACGCAACCCCCACTGGTTGGGGCATTGCCACCACCTGTCAGCTCCTTTCCGG
GACTTTCGCTTTCCCCCTCCCTATTGCCACGGCGGAACTCATCGCCGCCTGCCTTGCCCGCTGCTGGACA
GGGGCTCGGCTGTTGGGCACTGACAATTCCGTGGTGTTGTCGGGGAAATCATCGTCCTTTCCTTGGCTGC
TCGCCTGTGTTGCCACCTGGATTCTGCGCGGGACGTCCTTCTGCTACGTCCCTTCGGCCCTCAATCCAGC
GGACCTTCCTTCCCGCGGCCTGCTGCCGGCTCTGCGGCCTCTTCCGCGTCTTCGCCTTCGCCCTCAGACG
AGTCGGATCTCCCTTTGGGCCGCCTCCCCGCGTCGACTTTAAGACCAATGACTTACAAGGCAGCTGTAGA
TCTTAGCCACTTTTTAAAAGAAAAGGGGGGACTGGAAGGGCTAATTCACTCCCAACGAAGACAAGATCTG
CTTTTTGCTTGTACTGGGTCTCTCTGGTTAGACCAGATCTGAGCCTGGGAGCTCTCTGGCTAACTAGGGA
ACCCACTGCTTAAGCCTCAATAAAGCTTGCCTTGAGTGCTTCAAGTAGTGTGTGCCCGTCTGTTGTGTGA
CTCTGGTAACTAGAGATCCCTCAGACCCTTTTAGTCAGTGTGGAAAATCTCTAGCAGTACGTATAGTAGT
TCATGTCATCTTATTATTCAGTATTTATAACTTGCAAAGAAATGAATATCAGAGAGTGAGAGGAACTTGT
TTATTGCAGCTTATAATGGTTACAAATAAAGCAATAGCATCACAAATTTCACAAATAAAGCATTTTTTTC
ACTGCATTCTAGTTGTGGTTTGTCCAAACTCATCAATGTATCTTATCATGTCTGGCTCTAGCTATCCCGC
CCCTAACTCCGCCCATCCCGCCCCTAACTCCGCCCAGTTCCGCCCATTCTCCGCCCCATGGCTGACTAAT
TTTTTTTATTTATGCAGAGGCCGAGGCCGCCTCGGCCTCTGAGCTATTCCAGAAGTAGTGAGGAGGCTTT
TTTGGAGGCCTAGGGACGTACCCAATTCGCCCTATAGTGAGTCGTATTACGCGCGCTCACTGGCCGTCGT
TTTACAACGTCGTGACTGGGAAAACCCTGGCGTTACCCAACTTAATCGCCTTGCAGCACATCCCCCTTTC
GCCAGCTGGCGTAATAGCGAAGAGGCCCGCACCGATCGCCCTTCCCAACAGTTGCGCAGCCTGAATGGCG
AATGGG
[124 nt withheld, positions 7427-7550]
C
[91 nt withheld, positions 7552-7642]
A
[49 nt withheld, positions 7644-7692]
CCTTTGACGTTGGAGTCCACGTTCTTT
[37 nt withheld, positions 7720-7756]
ACCCTATCTCGGTCTATTCTTTTGATTTATAAGGGATTTTGCCGATTTCGGCCTATTGGTTAAAAAATGA
GCTGATTTAACAAAAATTTAACGCGAATTTTAACAAAATATTAACGCTTACAATTTAGGTGGCACTTTTC
GGGGAAATGTGCGCGGAACCCCTATTTGTTTATTTTTCTAAATACATTCAAATATGTATCCGCTCATGAG
ACAATAACCCTGATAAATGCTTCAATAATATTGAAAAAGGAAGAGTATGAGTATTCAACATTTCCGTGTC
GCCCTTATTCCCTTTTTTGCGGCATTTTGCCTTCCTGTTTTTGCTCACCCAGAAACGCTGGTGAAAGTAA
AAGATGCTGAAGATCAGTTGGGTGCACGAGTGGGTTACATCGAACTGGATCTCAACAGCGGTAAGATCCT
TGAGAGTTTTCGCCCCGAAGAACGTTTTCCAATGATGAGCACTTTTAAAGTTCTGCTATGTGGCGCGGTA
TTATCCCGTATTGACGCCGGGCAAGAGCAACTCGGTCGCCGCATACACTATTCTCAGAATGACTTGGTTG
AGTACTCACCAGTCACAGAAAAGCATCTTACGGATGGCATGACAGTAAGAGAATTATGCAGTGCTGCCAT
AACCATGAGTGATAACACTGCGGCCAACTTACTTCTGACAACGATCGGAGGACCGAAGGAGCTAACCGCT
TTTTTGCACAACATGGGGGATCATGTAACTCGCCTTGATCGTTGGGAACCGGAGCTGAATGAAGCCATAC
CAAACGACGAGCGTGACACCACGATGCCTGTAGCAATGGCAACAACGTTGCGCAAACTATTAACTGGCGA
ACTACTTACTCTAGCTTCCCGGCAACAATTAATAGACTGGATGGAGGCGGATAAAGTTGCAGGACCACTT
CTGCGCTCGGCCCTTCCGGCTGGCTGGTTTATTGCTGATAAATCTGGAGCCGGTGAGCGTGGGTCTCGCG
GTATCATTGCAGCACTGGGGCCAGATGGTAAGCCCTCCCGTATCGTAGTTATCTACACGACGGGGAGTCA
GGCAACTATGGATGAACGAAATAGACAGATCGCTGAGATAGGTGCCTCACTGATTAAGCATTGGTAACTG
TCAGACCAAGTTTACTCATATATACTTTAGATTGATTTAAAACTTCATTTTTAATTTAAAAGGATCTAGG
TGAAGATCCTTTTTGATAATCTCATGACCAAAATCCCTTAACGTGAGTTTTCGTTCCACTGAGCGTCAGA
CCCCGTAGAAAAGATCAAAGGATCTTCTTGAGATCCTTTTTTTCTGCGCGTAATCTGCTGCTTGCAAACA
AAAAAACCACCGCTACCAGCGGTGGTTTGTTTGCCGGATCAAGAGCTACCAACTCTTTTTCCGAAGGTAA
CTGGCTTCAGCAGAGCGCAGATACCAAATACTGTTCTTCTAGTGTAGCCGTAGTTAGGCCACCACTTCAA
GAACTCTGTAGCACCGCCTACATACCTCGCTCTGCTAATCCTGTTACCAGTGGCTGCTGCCAGTGGCGAT
AAGTCGTGTCTTACCGGGTTGGACTCAAGACGATAGTTACCGGATAAGGCGCAGCGGTCGGGCTGAACGG
GGGGTTCGTGCACACAGCCCAGCTTGGAGCGAACGACCTACACCGAACTGAGATACCTACAGCGTGAGCT
ATGAGAAAGCGCCACGCTTCCCGAAGGGAGAAAGGCGGACAGGTATCCGGTAAGCGGCAGGGTCGGAACA
GGAGAGCGCACGAGGGAGCTTCCAGGGGGAAACGCCTGGTATCTTTATAGTCCTGTCGGGTTTCGCCACC
TCTGACTTGAGCGTCGATTTTTGTGATGCTCGTCAGGGGGGCGGAGCCTATGGAAAAACGCCAGCAACGC
GGCCTTTTTACGGTTCCTGGCCTTTTGCTGGCCTTTTGCTCACATGTTCTTTCCTGCGTTATCCCCTGAT
TCTGTGGATAACCGTATTACCGCCTTTGAGTGAGCTGATACCGCTCGCCGCAGCCGAACGACCGAGCGCA
GCGAGTCAGTGAGCGAGGAAGCGGAAGAGCGCCCAATACGCAAACCGCCTCTCCCCGCGCGTTGGCCGAT
TCATTAATGCAGCTGGCACGACAGGTTTCCCGACTGGAAAGCGGGCAGTGAGCGCAACGCAATTAATGTG
AGTTAGCTCACTCATTAGGCACCCCAGGCTTTACACTTTATGCTTCCGGCTCGTATGTTGTGTGGAATTG
TGAGCGGATAACAATTTCACACAGGAAACAGCTATGACCATGATTACGCCAAGCGCGCAATTAACCCTCA
CTAAAGGGAACAAAAGCTGGAGCTGCAAGC
