>Addgene plasmid #142474 | TFORF0173 | depositor partial sequence | sequence record 279560 | Insert
ACCGCCACCATGCTTCGGTCTGGGCCAGCCTCTGGGCCGTCCGTCCCCACTGGCCGGGCCATGCCGAGTC
GCCGCGTCGCCAGACCGCCGGCTGCGCCGGAGCTGGGGGCCTTAGGGTCCCCCGACCTCTCCTCACTCTC
GCTCGCCGTTTCCAGGAGCACAGAGATCATCGACGAGTACATCAAGGAGAACGGCTTCGGCCTGGACGGG
GGACAGCCGGGCCCGGGCGAGGGGCTGCCACGCCTGGTGTCTCGCGGGGCTGCGTCCCTGAGCACGGTCA
CCCTGGGCCCTGTGGCGCCCCCAGCCACGCCGCCGCCTTGGGGCTGCCCCCTGGGCCGACTAGTGTCCCC
AGCGCCGGGCCCGGGCCCGCAGCCGCACCTGGTCATCACGGAGCAGCCCAAGCAGCGCGGCATGCGCTTC
CGCTACGAGTGCGAGGGCCGCTCGGCCGGCAGCATCCTTGGGGAGAGCAGCACCGAGGCCAGCAAGACGC
TGCCCGCCATCGAGCTCCGGGATTGTGGAGGGCTGCGGGAGGTGGAGGTGACTGCCTGCCTGGTGTGGAA
GGACTGGCCTCACCGAGTCCACCCCCACAGCCTCGTGGGGAAAGACTGCACCGACGGCATCTGCAGGGTG
CGGCTCCGGCCTCACGTCAGCCCCCGGCACAGTTTTAACAACCTGGGCATCCAGTGTGTGAGGAAGAAGG
AGATTGAGGCTGCCATTGAGCGGAAGATTCAACTGGGCATTGACCCCTACAACGCTGGGTCCCTGAAGAA
CCATCAGGAAGTAGACATGAATGTGGTGAGGATCTGCTTCCAGGCCTCATATCGGGACCAGCAGGGACAG
ATGCGCCGGATGGATCCTGTGCTTTCCGAGCCCGTCTATGACAAGAAATCCACAAACACATCAGAGCTGC
GGATTTGCCGAATTAACAAGGAAAGCGGGCCGTGCACCGGTGGCGAGGAGCTCTACTTGCTCTGCGACAA
GGTGCAGAAAGAGGACATATCAGTGGTGTTCAGCAGGGCCTCCTGGGAAGGTCGGGCTGACTTCTCCCAG
GCCGACGTGCACCGCCAGATTGCCATTGTGTTCAAGACGCCGCCCTACGAGGACCTGGAGATTGTCGAGC
CCGTGACAGTCAACGTCTTCCTGCAGCGGCTCACCGATGGGGTCTGCAGCGAGCCATTGCCTTTCACGTA
CCTGCCTCGCGACCATGACAGCTACGGCGTGGACAAGAAGCGGAAACGGGGGATGCCCGACGTCCTTGGG
GAGCTGAACAGCTCTGACCCCCATGGCATCGAGAGCAAACGGCGGAAGAAAAAGCCGGCCATCCTGGACC
ACTTCCTGCCCAACCACGGCTCAGGCCCGTTCCTCCCGCCGTCAGCCCTGCTGCCAGACCCTGACTTCTT
CTCTGGCACCGTGTCCCTGCCCGGCCTGGAGCCCCCTGGCGGGCCTGACCTCCTGGACGATGGCTTTGCC
TACGACCCTACGGCCCCCACACTCTTCACCATGCTGGACCTGCTGCCCCCGGCACCGCCACACGCTAGCG
CTGTTGTGTGCAGCGGAGGTGCCGGGGCCGTGGTTGGGGAGACCCCCGGCCCTGAACCACTGACACTGGA
CTCGTACCAGGCCCCGGGCCCCGGGGATGGAGGCACCGCCAGCCTTGTGGGCAGCAACATGTTCCCCAAT
CATTACCGCGAGGCGGCCTTTGGGGGCGGCCTCCTATCCCCGGGGCCTGAAGCCACGTAGTAATGAACTA
GTCCGTAACTTGAAAGTATTTCGATTTCTTGGCTTTATATATCTTGTGGAAAGGACGAGCCGACTACCAA
ATTCTAGGGTTA
