>Addgene plasmid #142474 | TFORF0173 | depositor partial sequence | sequence record 279561 | Barcode
GCCGACTACCAAATTCTAGGGTTA
